Addgene plasmid #121139: SP-GFP-CD274-NU
Purpose: Mammalian expression of GFP tagged CD274
Depositing lab: Christine Mayr. Depositing organization: Memorial Sloan-Kettering Cancer Center. Publication: A Membraneless Organelle Associated with the Endoplasmic Reticulum Enables 3'UTR-Mediated Protein-Protein Interactions. Ma W, Mayr C. Cell. 2018 Oct 30. pii: S0092-8674(18)31315-1. doi: 10.1016/j.cell.2018.10.007. PubMed 30449617.
Backbone
  Vector backbone: pcDNA3.1
  Vector type: Mammalian Expression
  Selectable markers: Puromycin
Growth in bacteria
  Bacterial resistance: Ampicillin, 100 μg/mL
  Growth temperature: 37°C
  Growth strain: DH5alpha
  Copy number: Unknown
Gene/Insert 1
  Gene/Insert name: CD274
  Species: H. sapiens (human)
  Entrez Gene: CD274 (a.k.a. ADMIO5, B7-H, B7H1, PD-L1, PDCD1L1, PDCD1LG1, PDL1, hPD-L1)
Gene/Insert 2
  Gene/Insert name: CD274
  Species: H. sapiens (human)
  Entrez Gene: CD274 (a.k.a. ADMIO5, B7-H, B7H1, PD-L1, PDCD1L1, PDCD1LG1, PDL1, hPD-L1)
Terms and licenses: Academic/Nonprofit Terms; Industry Terms: Not Available to Industry
How to cite: SP-GFP-CD274-NU was a gift from Christine Mayr (Addgene plasmid # 121139 ; http://n2t.net/addgene:121139 ; RRID:Addgene_121139)
