[The description below was written by a language model from this plasmid's Addgene catalogue record and pLannotate feature annotations shown in this document.]
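Description:
SP-GFP-CD274-NU is a pcDNA3.1-based mammalian expression plasmid (about 6.7 kb) for producing GFP-tagged human CD274, the immune checkpoint ligand better known as PD-L1 or B7-H1. It is propagated in E. coli through a high-copy ColE1/pUC-type origin and an ampicillin resistance gene (β-lactamase with its own promoter). It also carries an f1 origin and remnants of lac regulatory sequence typical of this backbone family. For selection in mammalian cells, an SV40 enhancer/early promoter drives puromycin N-acetyltransferase, terminated by an SV40 polyadenylation signal. A short bleomycin-resistance fragment annotated just downstream of PuroR looks like a leftover from replacing an earlier marker and is not expected to be functional.

The expression cassette uses the CMV immediate-early enhancer and promoter, followed by a T7 promoter, and ends in the bovine growth hormone polyadenylation signal. The annotated coding region consists of EGFP directly joined to a CD274 fragment, so the fluorescent protein lies N-terminal to the CD274 portion. The "SP" in the name and the unannotated stretch between the T7 promoter and EGFP suggest that a signal peptide precedes GFP, which would let the tagged protein enter the secretory pathway with GFP placed after the cleavage site. This is not explicitly stated in the record, and the listing of CD274 as two separate inserts would be consistent with it. The meaning of "NU" is also not defined, and no 3'UTR element is annotated between the coding sequence and the bGH signal. The construct is intended for transient or puromycin-selected expression of fluorescent PD-L1 in mammalian cells. It was deposited in connection with work on 3'UTR-dependent protein interactions near the endoplasmic reticulum.
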