Features (pLannotate 1.2.2; 21 found; start..end, strand, type, name):
     28..80      -  misc_feature   bom (fragment): basis of mobility region from pBR322
    235..614     +  enhancer       CMV enhancer: human cytomegalovirus immediate early enhancer
    615..818     +  promoter       CMV promoter: human cytomegalovirus (CMV) immediate early promoter
    814..847     +  LTR            5' LTR (truncated) (fragment): truncated 5' long terminal repeat (LTR) from HIV-1
    863..881     +  promoter       T7 promoter: promoter for bacteriophage T7 RNA polymerase
    961..1677    +  CDS            EGFP: EGFP is a basic (constitutively fluorescent) green fluorescent protein published in 1996, derived from Aequorea victoria. It is reported to be a rapidly-maturing weak dimer with moderate acid sensitivity.
   1669..2493    +  CDS            CD274 (fragment): PD1L1_HUMAN - Also known as B7H1, PDCD1L1, PDCD1LG1, PDL1. Experimental evidence at protein level: Swiss-Prot protein existence level 1. The PDCD1-mediated inhibitory pathway is exploited by tumors to attenuate anti-tumor immunity and escape destruction by the immune system, thereby facilitating tumor survival (PubMed:28813417, PubMed:28813410). The interaction with PDCD1/PD-1 inhibits cytotoxic T lymphocytes (CTLs) effector function (By similarity). The blockage of the PDCD1-mediated pathway results in the reversal of the exhausted T- cell phenotype and the normalization of the anti-tumor res
   2548..2772    +  polyA_signal   bGH poly(A) signal: bovine growth hormone polyadenylation signal
   2776..2797    +  promoter       SV40 promoter (fragment): SV40 enhancer and early promoter
   2818..3246    +  rep_origin     f1 ori (sequence partly withheld): f1 bacteriophage origin of replication; arrow indicates direction of (+) strand synthesis
   3260..3589    +  promoter       SV40 promoter: SV40 enhancer and early promoter
   3602..4201    +  CDS            PuroR: puromycin N-acetyltransferase; pac from Streptomyces alboniger; confers resistance to puromycin
   4222..4380    +  CDS            ble (fragment): BLE_KLEPN - Experimental evidence at protein level: Swiss-Prot protein existence level 1. Binding protein with a strong affinity to the bleomycin family of antibiotics. Binds to CL990; an antimitotic-antibiotic compound. From Klebsiella pneumoniae.
   4375..4496    +  polyA_signal   SV40 poly(A) signal: SV40 polyadenylation signal
   4569..4585    -  protein_bind   lac operator: The lac repressor binds to the lac operator to inhibit transcription in E. coli. This inhibition can be relieved by adding lactose or isopropyl-β-D-thiogalactopyranoside (IPTG). lac repressor encoded by lacI
   4593..4623    -  promoter       lac promoter: promoter for the E. coli lac operon
   4638..4659    -  protein_bind   CAP binding site: CAP binding activates transcription in the presence of cAMP. E. coli catabolite activator protein
   4672..4764    -  CDS            lacI (fragment): lac repressor; lacI; The lac repressor binds to the lac operator to inhibit transcription in E. coli. This inhibition can be relieved by adding lactose or isopropyl-β-D-thiogalactopyranoside (IPTG).
   4947..5535    -  rep_origin     ori: high-copy-number ColE1/pMB1/pBR322/pUC origin of replication
   5706..6566    -  CDS            AmpR: β-lactamase; bla; confers resistance to ampicillin, carbenicillin, and related antibiotics
   6567..6671    -  promoter       AmpR promoter: bla
>Addgene plasmid #121139 | SP-GFP-CD274-NU | addgene full sequence | sequence record 234794 | Addgene NGS Result
GACGGATCGGGAGATCTCCCGATCCCCTATGGTGCACTCTCAGTACAATCTGCTCTGATGCCGCATAGTT
AAGCCAGTATCTGCTCCCTGCTTGTGTGTTGGAGGTCGCTGAGTAGTGCGCGAGCAAAATTTAAGCTACA
ACAAGGCAAGGCTTGACCGACAATTGCATGAAGAATCTGCTTAGGGTTAGGCGTTTTGCGCTGCTTCGCG
ATGTACGGGCCAGATATACGCGTTGACATTGATTATTGACTAGTTATTAATAGTAATCAATTACGGGGTC
ATTAGTTCATAGCCCATATATGGAGTTCCGCGTTACATAACTTACGGTAAATGGCCCGCCTGGCTGACCG
CCCAACGACCCCCGCCCATTGACGTCAATAATGACGTATGTTCCCATAGTAACGCCAATAGGGACTTTCC
ATTGACGTCAATGGGTGGAGTATTTACGGTAAACTGCCCACTTGGCAGTACATCAAGTGTATCATATGCC
AAGTACGCCCCCTATTGACGTCAATGACGGTAAATGGCCCGCCTGGCATTATGCCCAGTACATGACCTTA
TGGGACTTTCCTACTTGGCAGTACATCTACGTATTAGTCATCGCTATTACCATGGTGATGCGGTTTTGGC
AGTACATCAATGGGCGTGGATAGCGGTTTGACTCACGGGGATTTCCAAGTCTCCACCCCATTGACGTCAA
TGGGAGTTTGTTTTGGCACCAAAATCAACGGGACTTTCCAAAATGTCGTAACAACTCCGCCCCATTGACG
CAAATGGGCGGTAGGCGTGTACGGTGGGAGGTCTATATAAGCAGAGCTCTCTGGCTAACTAGAGAACCCA
CTGCTTACTGGCTTATCGAAATTAATACGACTCACTATAGGGAGACCCAAGCTGGCTAGCGCCACCATGA
GGATATTTGCTGTCTTTATATTCATGACCTACTGGCATTTGCTGAACGCAATGGTGAGCAAGGGCGAGGA
GCTGTTCACCGGGGTGGTGCCCATCCTGGTCGAGCTGGACGGCGACGTAAACGGCCACAAGTTCAGCGTG
TCTGGCGAGGGCGAGGGCGATGCCACCTACGGCAAGCTGACCCTGAAGTTCATCTGCACCACCGGCAAGC
TGCCCGTGCCCTGGCCCACCCTCGTGACCACCCTTACCTACGGCGTGCAGTGCTTCAGCCGCTACCCCGA
CCACATGAAGCAGCACGACTTCTTCAAGTCCGCCATGCCCGAAGGCTACGTCCAGGAGCGCACCATCTTC
TTCAAGGACGACGGCAACTACAAGACCCGCGCCGAGGTGAAGTTCGAGGGCGACACCCTGGTGAACCGCA
TCGAGCTGAAGGGCATCGACTTCAAGGAGGACGGCAACATCCTGGGGCACAAGCTGGAGTACAACTACAA
CAGCCACAACGTCTATATCATGGCCGACAAGCAGAAGAACGGCATCAAGGCGAACTTCAAGATCCGCCAC
AACATCGAGGACGGCAGCGTGCAGCTCGCCGACCACTACCAGCAGAACACCCCCATCGGCGACGGCCCCG
TGCTGCTGCCCGACAACCACTACCTGAGCACCCAGTCCGCCCTGAGCAAAGACCCCAACGAGAAGCGCGA
TCACATGGTCCTGCTGGAGTTCGTGACCGCCGCCGGGATCACTCTCGGCATGGACGAGCTGTACAAGTTT
ACTGTCACGGTTCCCAAGGACCTATATGTGGTAGAGTATGGTAGCAATATGACAATTGAATGCAAATTCC
CAGTAGAAAAACAATTAGACCTGGCTGCACTAATTGTCTATTGGGAAATGGAGGATAAGAACATTATTCA
ATTTGTGCATGGAGAGGAAGACCTGAAGGTTCAGCATAGTAGCTACAGACAGAGGGCCCGGCTGTTGAAG
GACCAGCTCTCCCTGGGAAATGCTGCACTTCAGATCACAGATGTGAAATTGCAGGATGCAGGGGTGTACC
GCTGCATGATCAGCTATGGTGGTGCCGACTACAAGCGAATTACTGTGAAAGTCAATGCCCCATACAACAA
AATCAACCAAAGAATTTTGGTTGTGGATCCAGTCACCTCTGAACATGAACTGACATGTCAGGCTGAGGGC
TACCCCAAGGCCGAAGTCATCTGGACAAGCAGTGACCATCAAGTCCTGAGTGGTAAGACCACCACCACCA
ATTCCAAGAGAGAGGAGAAGCTTTTCAATGTGACCAGCACACTGAGAATCAACACAACAACTAATGAGAT
TTTCTACTGCACTTTTAGGAGATTAGATCCTGAGGAAAACCATACAGCTGAATTGGTCATCCCAGAACTA
CCTCTGGCACATCCTCCAAATGAAAGGACTCACTTGGTAATTCTGGGAGCCATCTTATTATGCCTTGGTG
TAGCACTGACATTCATCTTCCGTTTAAGAAAAGGGAGAATGATGGATGTGAAAAAATGTGGCATCCAAGA
TACAAACTCAAAGAAGCAAAGTGATACACATTTGGAGGAGACGTAAGGCGGCCGCTCGAGTCTAGAGGGC
CCGTTTAAACCCGCTGATCAGCCTCGACTGTGCCTTCTAGTTGCCAGCCATCTGTTGTTTGCCCCTCCCC
CGTGCCTTCCTTGACCCTGGAAGGTGCCACTCCCACTGTCCTTTCCTAATAAAATGAGGAAATTGCATCG
CATTGTCTGAGTAGGTGTCATTCTATTCTGGGGGGTGGGGTGGGGCAGGACAGCAAGGGGGAGGATTGGG
AAGACAATAGCAGGCATGCTGGGGATGCGGTGGGCTCTATGGCTTCTGAGGCGGAAAGAACCAGCTGGGG
CTCTAGGGGGTATCCCC
[124 nt withheld, positions 2818-2941]
C
[91 nt withheld, positions 2943-3033]
A
[49 nt withheld, positions 3035-3083]
CCTTTGACGTTGGAGTCCACGTTCTTT
[37 nt withheld, positions 3111-3147]
ACCCTATCTCGGTCTATTCTTTTGATTTATAAGGGATTTTGCCGATTTCGGCCTATTGGTTAAAAAATGA
GCTGATTTAACAAAAATTTAACGCGAATTAATTCTGTGGAATGTGTGTCAGTTAGGGTGTGGAAAGTCCC
CAGGCTCCCCAGCAGGCAGAAGTATGCAAAGCATGCATCTCAATTAGTCAGCAACCAGGTGTGGAAAGTC
CCCAGGCTCCCCAGCAGGCAGAAGTATGCAAAGCATGCATCTCAATTAGTCAGCAACCATAGTCCCGCCC
CTAACTCCGCCCATCCCGCCCCTAACTCCGCCCAGTTCCGCCCATTCTCCGCCCCATGGCTGACTAATTT
TTTTTATTTATGCAGAGGCCGAGGCCGCCTCTGCCTCTGAGCTATTCCAGAAGTAGTGAGGAGGCTTTTT
TGGAGGCCTAGGCTTTTGCAAAAAGCTCCCAACCATGACCGAGTACAAGCCCACGGTGCGCCTCGCCACC
CGCGACGACGTCCCCAGGGCCGTACGCACCCTCGCCGCCGCGTTCGCCGACTACCCCGCCACGCGCCACA
CCGTCGATCCGGACCGCCACATCGAGCGGGTCACCGAGCTGCAAGAACTCTTCCTCACGCGCGTCGGGCT
CGACATCGGCAAGGTGTGGGTCGCGGACGACGGCGCCGCGGTGGCGGTCTGGACCACGCCGGAGAGCGTC
GAAGCGGGGGCGGTGTTCGCCGAGATCGGCCCGCGCATGGCCGAGTTGAGCGGTTCCCGGCTGGCCGCGC
AGCAACAGATGGAAGGCCTCCTGGCGCCGCACCGGCCCAAGGAGCCCGCGTGGTTCCTGGCCACCGTCGG
CGTCTCGCCCGACCACCAGGGCAAGGGTCTGGGCAGCGCCGTCGTGCTCCCCGGAGTGGAGGCGGCCGAG
CGCGCCGGGGTGCCCGCCTTCCTGGAGACCTCCGCGCCCCGCAACCTCCCCTTCTACGAGCGGCTCGGCT
TCACCGTCACCGCCGACGTCGAGGTGCCCGAAGGACCGCGCACCTGGTGCATGACCCGCAAGCCCGGTGC
CTGAGCGGGACTCTGGGGTTCGAAATGACCGACCAAGCGACGCCCAACCTGCCATCACGAGATTTCGATT
CCACCGCCGCCTTCTATGAAAGGTTGGGCTTCGGAATCGTTTTCCGGGACGCCGGCTGGATGATCCTCCA
GCGCGGGGATCTCATGCTGGAGTTCTTCGCCCACCCCAACTTGTTTATTGCAGCTTATAATGGTTACAAA
TAAAGCAATAGCATCACAAATTTCACAAATAAAGCATTTTTTTCACTGCATTCTAGTTGTGGTTTGTCCA
AACTCATCAATGTATCTTATCATGTCTGTATACCGTCGACCTCTAGCTAGAGCTTGGCGTAATCATGGTC
ATAGCTGTTTCCTGTGTGAAATTGTTATCCGCTCACAATTCCACACAACATACGAGCCGGAAGCATAAAG
TGTAAAGCCTGGGGTGCCTAATGAGTGAGCTAACTCACATTAATTGCGTTGCGCTCACTGCCCGCTTTCC
AGTCGGGAAACCTGTCGTGCCAGCTGCATTAATGAATCGGCCAACGCGCGGGGAGAGGCGGTTTGCGTAT
TGGGCGCTCTTCCGCTTCCTCGCTCACTGACTCGCTGCGCTCGGTCGTTCGGCTGCGGCGAGCGGTATCA
GCTCACTCAAAGGCGGTAATACGGTTATCCACAGAATCAGGGGATAACGCAGGAAAGAACATGTGAGCAA
AAGGCCAGCAAAAGGCCAGGAACCGTAAAAAGGCCGCGTTGCTGGCGTTTTTCCATAGGCTCCGCCCCCC
TGACGAGCATCACAAAAATCGACGCTCAAGTCAGAGGTGGCGAAACCCGACAGGACTATAAAGATACCAG
GCGTTTCCCCCTGGAAGCTCCCTCGTGCGCTCTCCTGTTCCGACCCTGCCGCTTACCGGATACCTGTCCG
CCTTTCTCCCTTCGGGAAGCGTGGCGCTTTCTCATAGCTCACGCTGTAGGTATCTCAGTTCGGTGTAGGT
CGTTCGCTCCAAGCTGGGCTGTGTGCACGAACCCCCCGTTCAGCCCGACCGCTGCGCCTTATCCGGTAAC
TATCGTCTTGAGTCCAACCCGGTAAGACACGACTTATCGCCACTGGCAGCAGCCACTGGTAACAGGATTA
GCAGAGCGAGGTATGTAGGCGGTGCTACAGAGTTCTTGAAGTGGTGGCCTAACTACGGCTACACTAGAAG
AACAGTATTTGGTATCTGCGCTCTGCTGAAGCCAGTTACCTTCGGAAAAAGAGTTGGTAGCTCTTGATCC
GGCAAACAAACCACCGCTGGTAGCGGTGGTTTTTTTGTTTGCAAGCAGCAGATTACGCGCAGAAAAAAAG
GATCTCAAGAAGATCCTTTGATCTTTTCTACGGGGTCTGACGCTCAGTGGAACGAAAACTCACGTTAAGG
GATTTTGGTCATGAGATTATCAAAAAGGATCTTCACCTAGATCCTTTTAAATTAAAAATGAAGTTTTAAA
TCAATCTAAAGTATATATGAGTAAACTTGGTCTGACAGTTACCAATGCTTAATCAGTGAGGCACCTATCT
CAGCGATCTGTCTATTTCGTTCATCCATAGTTGCCTGACTCCCCGTCGTGTAGATAACTACGATACGGGA
GGGCTTACCATCTGGCCCCAGTGCTGCAATGATACCGCGAGACCCACGCTCACCGGCTCCAGATTTATCA
GCAATAAACCAGCCAGCCGGAAGGGCCGAGCGCAGAAGTGGTCCTGCAACTTTATCCGCCTCCATCCAGT
CTATTAATTGTTGCCGGGAAGCTAGAGTAAGTAGTTCGCCAGTTAATAGTTTGCGCAACGTTGTTGCCAT
TGCTACAGGCATCGTGGTGTCACGCTCGTCGTTTGGTATGGCTTCATTCAGCTCCGGTTCCCAACGATCA
AGGCGAGTTACATGATCCCCCATGTTGTGCAAAAAAGCGGTTAGCTCCTTCGGTCCTCCGATCGTTGTCA
GAAGTAAGTTGGCCGCAGTGTTATCACTCATGGTTATGGCAGCACTGCATAATTCTCTTACTGTCATGCC
ATCCGTAAGATGCTTTTCTGTGACTGGTGAGTACTCAACCAAGTCATTCTGAGAATAGTGTATGCGGCGA
CCGAGTTGCTCTTGCCCGGCGTCAATACGGGATAATACCGCGCCACATAGCAGAACTTTAAAAGTGCTCA
TCATTGGAAAACGTTCTTCGGGGCGAAAACTCTCAAGGATCTTACCGCTGTTGAGATCCAGTTCGATGTA
ACCCACTCGTGCACCCAACTGATCTTCAGCATCTTTTACTTTCACCAGCGTTTCTGGGTGAGCAAAAACA
GGAAGGCAAAATGCCGCAAAAAAGGGAATAAGGGCGACACGGAAATGTTGAATACTCATACTCTTCCTTT
TTCAATATTATTGAAGCATTTATCAGGGTTATTGTCTCATGAGCGGATACATATTTGAATGTATTTAGAA
AAATAAACAAATAGGGGTTCCGCGCACATTTCCCCGAAAAGTGCCACCTGACGTC
